>Addgene plasmid #100729 | FKBP-beta2(616-951)-GFP Double | addgene full sequence | sequence record 193573 | Addgene NGS Result
ATGCATTAGTTATTAATAGTAATCAATTACGGGGTCATTAGTTCATAGCCCATATATGGAGTTCCGCGTT
ACATAACTTACGGTAAATGGCCCGCCTGGCTGACCGCCCAACGACCCCCGCCCATTGACGTCAATAATGA
CGTATGTTCCCATAGTAACGCCAATAGGGACTTTCCATTGACGTCAATGGGTGGAGTATTTACGGTAAAC
TGCCCACTTGGCAGTACATCAAGTGTATCATATGCCAAGTACGCCCCCTATTGACGTCAATGACGGTAAA
TGGCCCGCCTGGCATTATGCCCAGTACATGACCTTATGGGACTTTCCTACTTGGCAGTACATCTACGTAT
TAGTCATCGCTATTACCATGGTGATGCGGTTTTGGCAGTACATCAATGGGCGTGGATAGCGGTTTGACTC
ACGGGGATTTCCAAGTCTCCACCCCATTGACGTCAATGGGAGTTTGTTTTGGCACCAAAATCAACGGGAC
TTTCCAAAATGTCGTAACAACTCCGCCCCATTGACGCAAATGGGCGGTAGGCGTGTACGGTGGGAGGTCT
ATATAAGCAGAGCTGGTTTAGTGAACCGTCAGATCCGCTAGCGCTACCGGACTCAGATCTCGAGAGATCG
ATGTGAATGGGGGCCCTGAACCCGCCAAGAACCTGTACACCATGGGAGTGCAGGTGGAAACCATCTCCCC
AGGAGACGGGCGCACCTTCCCCAAGCGCGGCCAGACCTGCGTGGTGCACTACACCGGGATGCTTGAAGAT
GGAAAGAAATTTGATTCCTCCCGGGACAGAAACAAGCCCTTTAAGTTTATGCTAGGCAAGCAGGAGGTGA
TCCGAGGCTGGGAAGAAGGGGTTGCCCAGATGAGTGTGGGTCAGAGAGCCAAACTGACTATATCTCCAGA
TTATGCCTATGGTGCCACTGGGCACCCAGGCATCATCCCACCACATGCCACTCTCGTCTTCGATGTGGAG
CTTCTAAAACTGGAACGGTACCGCGGGCCCGGGATCCCCGCCACCATGGAACAGCCTCAGGTTATCCCCT
CTCAAGGTGATCTCGGTCCCCCAGTCAATGTGCCACAGGTGTCCTCCATGCAGATGGGAGCAGTGGATCT
CCTAGGAGGAGGACTAGATAGTCTGCTTGGCAGTGACCTTGGCGGGGGCATTGGAGGAAGTCCGGCAGTG
GGACAATCCTTCATCCCATCATCGGTCCCTGCAACCTTTGCTCCTTCACCTACACCTGCTGTGGTCAGCA
GTGGACTGAATGACCTGTTTGAACTCTCCACAGGGATAGGCATGGCACCTGGTGGATATGTGGCTCCTAA
GGCTGTCTGGCTACCTGCAGTAAAGGCTAAAGGCTTGGAGATTTCCGGAACATTTACTCACCGCCAAGGG
CACATCTATATGGAAATGAACTTCACCAATAAAGCTCTGCAGCACATGACAGATTTTGCAATCCAGTTTA
ACAAAAATAGCTTTGGTGTCATCCCCAGCACTCCTCTGGCCATCCATACACCACTGATGCCAAACCAGAG
CATTGATGTCTCCCTGCCTCTCAATACCTTGGGCCCAGTCATGAAGATGGAACCTCTGAATAACCTCCAG
GTGGCTGTGAAAAACAATATCGATGTCTTCGCCTTCAGCTGCCTCATCCCACTCAATGTGCTTTTTGTAG
AAGATGGCAAAATGGAGCGCCAGGTCTTCCTTGCAACATGGAAGGATATTCCCAATGAAAATGAACTTCA
GTTTCAGATTAAGGAATGTCATTTAAATGCTGACACTGTTTCCAGCAAGTTGCAAAACAACAATGTTTAT
ACTATTGCCAAGAGGAATGTGGAAGGGCAGGACATGCTGTACCAATCCCTGAAGCTCACTAATGGCATTT
GGATTTTGGCCGAACTACGTATCCAGCCAGGAAACCCCAATTACACGCTGTCACTGAAGTGTAGAGCTCC
TGAAGTCTCTCAATACATCTATCAGGTCTACGACAGCATTTTGAAAAACTTACCGGTCGCCACCATGGTG
AGCAAGGGCGAGGAGCTGTTCACCGGGGTGGTGCCCATCCTGGTCGAGCTGGACGGCGACGTAAACGGCC
ACAAGTTCAGCGTGTCCGGCGAGGGCGAGGGCGATGCCACCTACGGCAAGCTGACCCTGAAGTTCATCTG
CACCACCGGCAAGCTGCCCGTGCCCTGGCCCACCCTCGTGACCACCCTGACCTACGGCGTGCAGTGCTTC
AGCCGCTACCCCGACCACATGAAGCAGCACGACTTCTTCAAGTCCGCCATGCCCGAAGGCTACGTCCAGG
AGCGCACCATCTTCTTCAAGGACGACGGCAACTACAAGACCCGCGCCGAGGTGAAGTTCGAGGGCGACAC
CCTGGTGAACCGCATCGAGCTGAAGGGCATCGACTTCAAGGAGGACGGCAACATCCTGGGGCACAAGCTG
GAGTACAACTACAACAGCCACAACGTCTATATCATGGCCGACAAGCAGAAGAACGGCATCAAGGTGAACT
TCAAGATCCGCCACAACATCGAGGACGGCAGCGTGCAGCTCGCCGACCACTACCAGCAGAACACCCCCAT
CGGCGACGGCCCCGTGCTGCTGCCCGACAACCACTACCTGAGCACCCAGTCCGCCCTGAGCAAAGACCCC
AACGAGAAGCGCGATCACATGGTCCTGCTGGAGTTCGTGACCGCCGCCGGGATCACTCTCGGCATGGACG
AGCTGTACAAGTAAAGCGGCCGCGACTCTAGATCATAATCAGCCATACCACATTTGTAGAGGTTTTACTT
GCTTTAAAAAACCTCCCACACCTCCCCCTGAACCTGAAACATAAAATGAATGCAATTGTTGTTGTTAACT
TGTTTATTGCAGCTTATAATGGTTACAAATAAAGCAATAGCATCACAAATTTCACAAATAAAGCATTTTT
TTCACTGCATTCTAGTTGTGGTTTGTCCAAACTCATCAATGTATCTTAAGGCGTAAATTGTAAGCGTTAA
TATTTTGTTAAAATTCGCGTTAAATTTTTGTTAAATCAGCTCATTTTTTAACCAATAGGCCGAAATCGGC
AAAATCCCTTATAAATCAAAAGAATAGACCGAGATAGGGT
[37 nt withheld, positions 3121-3157]
AAAGAACGTGGACTCCAACGTCAAAGG
[49 nt withheld, positions 3185-3233]
T
[91 nt withheld, positions 3235-3325]
G
[124 nt withheld, positions 3327-3450]
CAGGTGGCACTTTTCGGGGAAATGTGCGCGGAACCCCTATTTGTTTATTTTTCTAAATACATTCAAATAT
GTATCCGCTCATGAGACAATAACCCTGATAAATGCTTCAATAATATTGAAAAAGGAAGAGTCCTGAGGCG
GAAAGAACCAGCTGTGGAATGTGTGTCAGTTAGGGTGTGGAAAGTCCCCAGGCTCCCCAGCAGGCAGAAG
TATGCAAAGCATGCATCTCAATTAGTCAGCAACCAGGTGTGGAAAGTCCCCAGGCTCCCCAGCAGGCAGA
AGTATGCAAAGCATGCATCTCAATTAGTCAGCAACCATAGTCCCGCCCCTAACTCCGCCCATCCCGCCCC
TAACTCCGCCCAGTTCCGCCCATTCTCCGCCCCATGGCTGACTAATTTTTTTTATTTATGCAGAGGCCGA
GGCCGCCTCGGCCTCTGAGCTATTCCAGAAGTAGTGAGGAGGCTTTTTTGGAGGCCTAGGCTTTTGCAAA
GATCGATCAAGAGACAGGATGAGGATCGTTTCGCATGATTGAACAAGATGGATTGCACGCAGGTTCTCCG
GCCGCTTGGGTGGAGAGGCTATTCGGCTATGACTGGGCACAACAGACAATCGGCTGCTCTGATGCCGCCG
TGTTCCGGCTGTCAGCGCAGGGGCGCCCGGTTCTTTTTGTCAAGACCGACCTGTCCGGTGCCCTGAATGA
ACTGCAAGACGAGGCAGCGCGGCTATCGTGGCTGGCCACGACGGGCGTTCCTTGCGCAGCTGTGCTCGAC
GTTGTCACTGAAGCGGGAAGGGACTGGCTGCTATTGGGCGAAGTGCCGGGGCAGGATCTCCTGTCATCTC
ACCTTGCTCCTGCCGAGAAAGTATCCATCATGGCTGATGCAATGCGGCGGCTGCATACGCTTGATCCGGC
TACCTGCCCATTCGACCACCAAGCGAAACATCGCATCGAGCGAGCACGTACTCGGATGGAAGCCGGTCTT
GTCGATCAGGATGATCTGGACGAAGAGCATCAGGGGCTCGCGCCAGCCGAACTGTTCGCCAGGCTCAAGG
CGAGCATGCCCGACGGCGAGGATCTCGTCGTGACCCATGGCGATGCCTGCTTGCCGAATATCATGGTGGA
AAATGGCCGCTTTTCTGGATTCATCGACTGTGGCCGGCTGGGTGTGGCGGACCGCTATCAGGACATAGCG
TTGGCTACCCGTGATATTGCTGAAGAGCTTGGCGGCGAATGGGCTGACCGCTTCCTCGTGCTTTACGGTA
TCGCCGCTCCCGATTCGCAGCGCATCGCCTTCTATCGCCTTCTTGACGAGTTCTTCTGAGCGGGACTCTG
GGGTTCGAAATGACCGACCAAGCGACGCCCAACCTGCCATCACGAGATTTCGATTCCACCGCCGCCTTCT
ATGAAAGGTTGGGCTTCGGAATCGTTTTCCGGGACGCCGGCTGGATGATCCTCCAGCGCGGGGATCTCAT
GCTGGAGTTCTTCGCCCACCCTAGGGGGAGGCTAACTGAAACACGGAAGGAGACAATACCGGAAGGAACC
CGCGCTATGACGGCAATAAAAAGACAGAATAAAACGCACGGTGTTGGGTCGTTTGTTCATAAACGCGGGG
TTCGGTCCCAGGGCTGGCACTCTGTCGATACCCCACCGAGACCCCATTGGGGCCAATACGCCCGCGTTTC
TTCCTTTTCCCCACCCCACCCCCCAAGTTCGGGTGAAGGCCCAGGGCTCGCAGCCAACGTCGGGGCGGCA
GGCCCTGCCATAGCCTCAGGTTACTCATATATACTTTAGATTGATTTAAAACTTCATTTTTAATTTAAAA
GGATCTAGGTGAAGATCCTTTTTGATAATCTCATGACCAAAATCCCTTAACGTGAGTTTTCGTTCCACTG
AGCGTCAGACCCCGTAGAAAAGATCAAAGGATCTTCTTGAGATCCTTTTTTTCTGCGCGTAATCTGCTGC
TTGCAAACAAAAAAACCACCGCTACCAGCGGTGGTTTGTTTGCCGGATCAAGAGCTACCAACTCTTTTTC
CGAAGGTAACTGGCTTCAGCAGAGCGCAGATACCAAATACTGTTCTTCTAGTGTAGCCGTAGTTAGGCCA
CCACTTCAAGAACTCTGTAGCACCGCCTACATACCTCGCTCTGCTAATCCTGTTACCAGTGGCTGCTGCC
AGTGGCGATAAGTCGTGTCTTACCGGGTTGGACTCAAGACGATAGTTACCGGATAAGGCGCAGCGGTCGG
GCTGAACGGGGGGTTCGTGCACACAGCCCAGCTTGGAGCGAACGACCTACACCGAACTGAGATACCTACA
GCGTGAGCTATGAGAAAGCGCCACGCTTCCCGAAGGGAGAAAGGCGGACAGGTATCCGGTAAGCGGCAGG
GTCGGAACAGGAGAGCGCACGAGGGAGCTTCCAGGGGGAAACGCCTGGTATCTTTATAGTCCTGTCGGGT
TTCGCCACCTCTGACTTGAGCGTCGATTTTTGTGATGCTCGTCAGGGGGGCGGAGCCTATGGAAAAACGC
CAGCAACGCGGCCTTTTTACGGTTCCTGGCCTTTTGCTGGCCTTTTGCTCACATGTTCTTTCCTGCGTTA
TCCCCTGATTCTGTGGATAACCGTATTACCGCC
Features (pLannotate 1.2.2; 17 found; start..end, strand, type, name):
     67..370     +  enhancer       CMV enhancer: human cytomegalovirus immediate early enhancer
    371..574     +  promoter       CMV promoter: human cytomegalovirus (CMV) immediate early promoter
    597..624     +  misc_feature   MCS (fragment): multiple cloning site
    672..995     +  CDS            FKBP1A: FKB1A_HUMAN - Also known as FKBP1, FKBP12. Experimental evidence at protein level: Swiss-Prot protein existence level 1. Keeps in an inactive conformation TGFBR1, the TGF-beta type I serine/threonine kinase receptor, preventing TGF-beta receptor activation in absence of ligand. Recruits SMAD7 to ACVR1B which prevents the association of SMAD2 and SMAD3 with the activin receptor complex, thereby blocking the activin signal. May modulate the RYR1 calcium channel activity. PPIases accelerate the folding of proteins. It catalyzes the cis-trans isomerization of proline imidic peptide bonds in oligop
    995..1017    +  misc_feature   MCS (fragment): multiple cloning site
   1026..2009    +  CDS            AP2B1 (fragment): AP2B1_BOVIN - Also known as CLAPB1. Experimental evidence at protein level: Swiss-Prot protein existence level 1. Component of the adaptor protein complex 2 (AP-2). Adaptor protein complexes function in protein transport via transport vesicles in different membrane traffic pathways. Adaptor protein complexes are vesicle coat components and appear to be involved in cargo selection and vesicle formation. AP-2 is involved in clathrin-dependent endocytosis in which cargo proteins are incorporated into vesicles surrounded by clathrin (clathrin-coated vesicles, CCVs) which are destined for fusion wi
   2025..2744    +  CDS            EGFP: the original enhanced GFP (Yang et al., 1996) mammalian codon-optimized
   2761..2844    +  CDS            large T antigen (fragment): large T antigen from SV40 (simian virus 40)
   2867..2988    +  polyA_signal   SV40 poly(A) signal: SV40 polyadenylation signal
   3022..3450    -  rep_origin     f1 ori (sequence partly withheld): f1 bacteriophage origin of replication; arrow indicates direction of (+) strand synthesis
   3477..3581    +  promoter       AmpR promoter: bla
   3583..3940    +  promoter       SV40 promoter: SV40 enhancer and early promoter
   3975..4769    +  CDS            NeoR/KanR: aminoglycoside phosphotransferase from Tn5; aph(3')-II (or nptII); confers resistance to neomycin, kanamycin, and G418 (Geneticin®)
   4790..4942    +  CDS            ble (fragment): BLE_KLEPN - Experimental evidence at protein level: Swiss-Prot protein existence level 1. Binding protein with a strong affinity to the bleomycin family of antibiotics. Binds to CL990; an antimitotic-antibiotic compound. From Klebsiella pneumoniae.
   5001..5048    +  polyA_signal   HSV TK poly(A) signal: herpes simplex virus thymidine kinase polyadenylation signal (Cole and Stacy, 1985)
   5139..5155    -  polyA_signal   bGH poly(A) signal (fragment): bovine growth hormone polyadenylation signal
   5377..5965    +  rep_origin     ori: high-copy-number ColE1/pMB1/pBR322/pUC origin of replication
