[The description below was written by a language model from this plasmid's Addgene catalogue record and pLannotate feature annotations shown in this document.]
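Description:
FKBP-beta2(616-951)-GFP Double is a mammalian expression plasmid built on the pEGFP-N1 backbone, about 6.1 kb in the sequenced record. It is maintained in E. coli at high copy from a ColE1/pUC-type origin and also carries an f1 origin. A single Tn5 NeoR/KanR gene is driven by tandem bacterial (bla) and SV40 early promoters and terminated by the HSV TK polyadenylation signal. It provides kanamycin selection in bacteria and G418 selection in transfected mammalian cells.

The payload is one CMV enhancer/promoter-driven open reading frame ending at the SV40 poly(A) signal. It encodes human FKBP (FKBP12), then residues 616–951 of the long isoform of human AP2B1 (beta2 adaptin, a large subunit of the AP-2 clathrin adaptor), then C-terminal EGFP. The annotation tool matched this fragment to the bovine AP2B1 entry, but the catalogue lists it as human. "Double" refers to two lesions in the beta2 fragment: deletion of the clathrin box motif and a tyrosine-to-alanine substitution. The mutation field gives the substitution as Y215A, while the depositor comment says that numbering follows the shorter isoform and that the change is Y829A in the long isoform present here.

The stated purpose is to express a mutant clathrin "hook" for hot-wiring endocytosis. FKBP is a standard chemically inducible dimerisation domain, generally paired with an FRB-tagged partner and rapamycin, though the record names neither a partner nor a ligand. EGFP lets the hook be followed by fluorescence. Because both changes fall in the clathrin-related portion of the hook, this construct most plausibly serves as a binding-impaired control for the wild-type hook, but the record does not say so explicitly.
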