Addgene plasmid #100729: FKBP-beta2(616-951)-GFP Double
Purpose: To express a clathrin "hook" mutant in mammalian cells to hot-wire endocytosis
Depositing lab: Stephen Royle. Depositing organization: University of Warwick. Publication: New tools for "hot-wiring" clathrin-mediated endocytosis with temporal and spatial precision. Wood LA, Larocque G, Clarke NI, Sarkar S, Royle SJ. J Cell Biol. 2017 Sep 27. pii: jcb.201702188. doi: 10.1083/jcb.201702188. PubMed 28954824.
Backbone
  Vector backbone: pEGFP-N1
  Vector type: Mammalian Expression
  Selectable markers: Neomycin (select with G418)
Growth in bacteria
  Bacterial resistance: Kanamycin, 50 μg/mL
  Growth temperature: 37°C
  Growth strain: DH5alpha
  Copy number: High Copy
Gene/Insert
  Gene/Insert name: AP2B1 (alt name: beta2 adaptin)
  Species: H. sapiens (human)
  Insert size (bp): 1008
  Mutation: Long isoform, deletion of clathrin box motif and mutation of Y215A
  GenBank ID: BC006201 NM_001030006.1
  Entrez Gene: AP2B1 (a.k.a. ADTB2, AP105B, AP2-BETA, CLAPB1)
  Promoter: CMV
  Tag / fusion protein: FKBP (N terminal on insert); GFP (C terminal on insert)
  Cloning method: Restriction Enzyme; 5′ cloning site AgeI (not destroyed); 3′ cloning site XhoI (not destroyed)
  Sequencing primers: 5′ CMV Forward
Terms and licenses: Academic/Nonprofit Terms; Industry Terms: Not Available to Industry
Depositor comments: The mutation numbering in this plasmid refers to the shorter isoform. The mutation in the longer isoform of AP2B1, which is contained in this plasmid, is Y829A.
How to cite: FKBP-beta2(616-951)-GFP Double was a gift from Stephen Royle (Addgene plasmid # 100729 ; http://n2t.net/addgene:100729 ; RRID:Addgene_100729)
