LOCUS       Exported 6073 bp ds-DNA circular SYN 12-MAY-2021
DEFINITION  To express a clathrin ""hook"" mutant in mammalian cells to hot-wire
            endocytosis.
ACCESSION   .
VERSION     .
KEYWORDS    FKBP-beta2(616-951)-GFP Double
SOURCE      synthetic DNA construct
  ORGANISM  synthetic DNA construct
REFERENCE   1 (bases 1 to 6073)
  AUTHORS   Wood LA, Larocque G, Clarke NI, Sarkar S, Royle SJ
  TITLE     New tools for ""hot-wiring"" clathrin-mediated endocytosis with
            temporal and spatial precision.
  JOURNAL   J Cell Biol. 2017 Sep 27. pii: jcb.201702188. doi:
            10.1083/jcb.201702188.
  PUBMED    28954824
REFERENCE   2 (bases 1 to 6073)
  AUTHORS   .
  TITLE     Direct Submission
  JOURNAL   Exported May 12, 2021 from SnapGene Server 1.1.58
            http://www.snapgene.com
FEATURES             Location/Qualifiers
     source          1..6073
                     /organism="synthetic DNA construct"
                     /mol_type="other DNA"
     enhancer        61..364
                     /label=CMV enhancer
                     /note="human cytomegalovirus immediate early enhancer"
     promoter        365..568
                     /label=CMV promoter
                     /note="human cytomegalovirus (CMV) immediate early
                     promoter"
     primer_bind     519..539
                     /label=CMV-F
                     /note="Human CMV immediate early promoter, forward primer"
     CDS             666..989
                     /codon_start=1
                     /product="human FK506-binding protein FKBP12"
                     /label=FKBP
                     /translation="MGVQVETISPGDGRTFPKRGQTCVVHYTGMLEDGKKFDSSRDRNK
                     PFKFMLGKQEVIRGWEEGVAQMSVGQRAKLTISPDYAYGATGHPGIIPPHATLVFDVEL
                     LKLE"
     regulatory      1014..1023
                     /regulatory_class="other"
                     /note="vertebrate consensus sequence for strong initiation
                     of translation (Kozak, 1987)"
     regulatory      2013..2022
                     /regulatory_class="other"
                     /note="vertebrate consensus sequence for strong initiation
                     of translation (Kozak, 1987)"
     CDS             2019..2738
                     /codon_start=1
                     /product="the original enhanced GFP (Yang et al., 1996)"
                     /label=EGFP
                     /note="mammalian codon-optimized"
                     /translation="MVSKGEELFTGVVPILVELDGDVNGHKFSVSGEGEGDATYGKLTL
                     KFICTTGKLPVPWPTLVTTLTYGVQCFSRYPDHMKQHDFFKSAMPEGYVQERTIFFKDD
                     GNYKTRAEVKFEGDTLVNRIELKGIDFKEDGNILGHKLEYNYNSHNVYIMADKQKNGIK
                     VNFKIRHNIEDGSVQLADHYQQNTPIGDGPVLLPDNHYLSTQSALSKDPNEKRDHMVLL
                     EFVTAAGITLGMDELYK"
     CDS             2019..2735
                     /codon_start=1
                     /product="enhanced GFP"
                     /label=EGFP
                     /translation="MVSKGEELFTGVVPILVELDGDVNGHKFSVSGEGEGDATYGKLTL
                     KFICTTGKLPVPWPTLVTTLTYGVQCFSRYPDHMKQHDFFKSAMPEGYVQERTIFFKDD
                     GNYKTRAEVKFEGDTLVNRIELKGIDFKEDGNILGHKLEYNYNSHNVYIMADKQKNGIK
                     VNFKIRHNIEDGSVQLADHYQQNTPIGDGPVLLPDNHYLSTQSALSKDPNEKRDHMVLL
                     EFVTAAGITLGMDELYK"
     primer_bind     complement(2064..2085)
                     /label=EGFP-N
                     /note="EGFP, reverse primer"
     primer_bind     complement(2325..2344)
                     /label=EXFP-R
                     /note="For distinguishing EGFP variants, reverse primer"
     primer_bind     2672..2693
                     /label=EGFP-C
                     /note="EGFP, forward primer"
     polyA_signal    2861..2982
                     /label=SV40 poly(A) signal
                     /note="SV40 polyadenylation signal"
     primer_bind     complement(2898..2917)
                     /label=SV40pA-R
                     /note="SV40 polyA, reverse primer"
     primer_bind     2952..2971
                     /label=EBV-rev
                     /note="SV40 polyA terminator, reverse primer"
     rep_origin      complement(2989..3444)
                     /direction=LEFT
                     /label=f1 ori
                     /note="f1 bacteriophage origin of replication; arrow
                     indicates direction of (+) strand synthesis"
     primer_bind     complement(3126..3147)
                     /label=F1ori-F
                     /note="F1 origin, forward primer"
     primer_bind     3338..3357
                     /label=F1ori-R
                     /note="F1 origin, reverse primer"
     promoter        3471..3575
                     /gene="bla"
                     /label=AmpR promoter
     promoter        3577..3934
                     /label=SV40 promoter
                     /note="SV40 enhancer and early promoter"
     primer_bind     complement(3600..3620)
                     /label=pBABE 3'
                     /note="SV40 enhancer, reverse primer for pBABE vectors"
     rep_origin      3785..3920
                     /label=SV40 ori
                     /note="SV40 origin of replication"
     primer_bind     3847..3866
                     /label=SV40pro-F
                     /note="SV40 promoter/origin, forward primer"
     CDS             3969..4763
                     /codon_start=1
                     /gene="aph(3')-II (or nptII)"
                     /product="aminoglycoside phosphotransferase from Tn5"
                     /label=NeoR/KanR
                     /note="confers resistance to neomycin, kanamycin, and G418
                     (Geneticin(R))"
                     /translation="MIEQDGLHAGSPAAWVERLFGYDWAQQTIGCSDAAVFRLSAQGRP
                     VLFVKTDLSGALNELQDEAARLSWLATTGVPCAAVLDVVTEAGRDWLLLGEVPGQDLLS
                     SHLAPAEKVSIMADAMRRLHTLDPATCPFDHQAKHRIERARTRMEAGLVDQDDLDEEHQ
                     GLAPAELFARLKASMPDGEDLVVTHGDACLPNIMVENGRFSGFIDCGRLGVADRYQDIA
                     LATRDIAEELGGEWADRFLVLYGIAAPDSQRIAFYRLLDEFF"
     primer_bind     complement(4023..4042)
                     /label=Neo-R
                     /note="Neomycin resistance gene, reverse primer"
     primer_bind     4633..4652
                     /label=Neo-F
                     /note="Neomycin resistance gene, forward primer"
     primer_bind     complement(4951..4970)
                     /label=TK-pA-R
                     /note="Thymidine kinase polyA, reverse primer"
     polyA_signal    4995..5042
                     /label=HSV TK poly(A) signal
                     /note="herpes simplex virus thymidine kinase
                     polyadenylation signal (Cole and Stacy, 1985)"
     rep_origin      5371..5959
                     /direction=RIGHT
                     /label=ori
                     /note="high-copy-number ColE1/pMB1/pBR322/pUC origin of
                     replication"
     primer_bind     5860..5879
                     /label=pBR322ori-F
                     /note="pBR322 origin, forward primer"
ORIGIN
        1 tagttattaa tagtaatcaa ttacggggtc attagttcat agcccatata tggagttccg
       61 cgttacataa cttacggtaa atggcccgcc tggctgaccg cccaacgacc cccgcccatt
      121 gacgtcaata atgacgtatg ttcccatagt aacgccaata gggactttcc attgacgtca
      181 atgggtggag tatttacggt aaactgccca cttggcagta catcaagtgt atcatatgcc
      241 aagtacgccc cctattgacg tcaatgacgg taaatggccc gcctggcatt atgcccagta
      301 catgacctta tgggactttc ctacttggca gtacatctac gtattagtca tcgctattac
      361 catggtgatg cggttttggc agtacatcaa tgggcgtgga tagcggtttg actcacgggg
      421 atttccaagt ctccacccca ttgacgtcaa tgggagtttg ttttggcacc aaaatcaacg
      481 ggactttcca aaatgtcgta acaactccgc cccattgacg caaatgggcg gtaggcgtgt
      541 acggtgggag gtctatataa gcagagctgg tttagtgaac cgtcagatcc gctagcgcta
      601 ccggactcag atctcgagag atcgatgtga atgggggccc tgaacccgcc aagaacctgt
      661 acaccatggg agtgcaggtg gaaaccatct ccccaggaga cgggcgcacc ttccccaagc
      721 gcggccagac ctgcgtggtg cactacaccg ggatgcttga agatggaaag aaatttgatt
      781 cctcccggga cagaaacaag ccctttaagt ttatgctagg caagcaggag gtgatccgag
      841 gctgggaaga aggggttgcc cagatgagtg tgggtcagag agccaaactg actatatctc
      901 cagattatgc ctatggtgcc actgggcacc caggcatcat cccaccacat gccactctcg
      961 tcttcgatgt ggagcttcta aaactggaac ggtaccgcgg gcccgggatc cccgccacca
     1021 tggaacagcc tcaggttatc ccctctcaag gtgatctcgg tcccccagtc aatgtgccac
     1081 aggtgtcctc catgcagatg ggagcagtgg atctcctagg aggaggacta gatagtctgc
     1141 ttggcagtga ccttggcggg ggcattggag gaagtccggc agtgggacaa tccttcatcc
     1201 catcatcggt ccctgcaacc tttgctcctt cacctacacc tgctgtggtc agcagtggac
     1261 tgaatgacct gtttgaactc tccacaggga taggcatggc acctggtgga tatgtggctc
     1321 ctaaggctgt ctggctacct gcagtaaagg ctaaaggctt ggagatttcc ggaacattta
     1381 ctcaccgcca agggcacatc tatatggaaa tgaacttcac caataaagct ctgcagcaca
     1441 tgacagattt tgcaatccag tttaacaaaa atagctttgg tgtcatcccc agcactcctc
     1501 tggccatcca tacaccactg atgccaaacc agagcattga tgtctccctg cctctcaata
     1561 ccttgggccc agtcatgaag atggaacctc tgaataacct ccaggtggct gtgaaaaaca
     1621 atatcgatgt cttcgccttc agctgcctca tcccactcaa tgtgcttttt gtagaagatg
     1681 gcaaaatgga gcgccaggtc ttccttgcaa catggaagga tattcccaat gaaaatgaac
     1741 ttcagtttca gattaaggaa tgtcatttaa atgctgacac tgtttccagc aagttgcaaa
     1801 acaacaatgt ttatactatt gccaagagga atgtggaagg gcaggacatg ctgtaccaat
     1861 ccctgaagct cactaatggc atttggattt tggccgaact acgtatccag ccaggaaacc
     1921 ccaattacac gctgtcactg aagtgtagag ctcctgaagt ctctcaatac atctatcagg
     1981 tctacgacag cattttgaaa aacttaccgg tcgccaccat ggtgagcaag ggcgaggagc
     2041 tgttcaccgg ggtggtgccc atcctggtcg agctggacgg cgacgtaaac ggccacaagt
     2101 tcagcgtgtc cggcgagggc gagggcgatg ccacctacgg caagctgacc ctgaagttca
     2161 tctgcaccac cggcaagctg cccgtgccct ggcccaccct cgtgaccacc ctgacctacg
     2221 gcgtgcagtg cttcagccgc taccccgacc acatgaagca gcacgacttc ttcaagtccg
     2281 ccatgcccga aggctacgtc caggagcgca ccatcttctt caaggacgac ggcaactaca
     2341 agacccgcgc cgaggtgaag ttcgagggcg acaccctggt gaaccgcatc gagctgaagg
     2401 gcatcgactt caaggaggac ggcaacatcc tggggcacaa gctggagtac aactacaaca
     2461 gccacaacgt ctatatcatg gccgacaagc agaagaacgg catcaaggtg aacttcaaga
     2521 tccgccacaa catcgaggac ggcagcgtgc agctcgccga ccactaccag cagaacaccc
     2581 ccatcggcga cggccccgtg ctgctgcccg acaaccacta cctgagcacc cagtccgccc
     2641 tgagcaaaga ccccaacgag aagcgcgatc acatggtcct gctggagttc gtgaccgccg
     2701 ccgggatcac tctcggcatg gacgagctgt acaagtaaag cggccgcgac tctagatcat
     2761 aatcagccat accacatttg tagaggtttt acttgcttta aaaaacctcc cacacctccc
     2821 cctgaacctg aaacataaaa tgaatgcaat tgttgttgtt aacttgttta ttgcagctta
     2881 taatggttac aaataaagca atagcatcac aaatttcaca aataaagcat ttttttcact
     2941 gcattctagt tgtggtttgt ccaaactcat caatgtatct taaggcgtaa attgtaagcg
     3001 ttaatatttt gttaaaattc gcgttaaatt tttgttaaat cagctcattt tttaaccaat
     3061 aggccgaaat cggcaaaatc ccttataaat caaaagaata gaccgagata gggttgagtg
     3121 ttgttccagt ttggaacaag agtccactat taaagaacgt ggactccaac gtcaaaggnn
     3181 nnnnnnnnnn nnnnnnnnnn nnnnnnnnnn nnnnnnnnnn nnnnnnntnn nnnnnnnnnn
     3241 nnnnnnnnnn nnnnnnnnnn nnnnnnnnnn nnnnnnnnnn nnnnnnnnnn nnnnnnnnnn
     3301 nnnnnnnnnn nnnnnnnnng nnnnnnnnnn nnnnnnnnnn nnnnnnnnnn nnnnnnnnnn
     3361 nnnnnnnnnn nnnnnnnnnn nnnnnnnnnn nnnnnnnnnn nnnnnnnnnn nnnnnnnnnn
     3421 nnnnnnnnnn nnnnnnnnnn nnnncaggtg gcacttttcg gggaaatgtg cgcggaaccc
     3481 ctatttgttt atttttctaa atacattcaa atatgtatcc gctcatgaga caataaccct
     3541 gataaatgct tcaataatat tgaaaaagga agagtcctga ggcggaaaga accagctgtg
     3601 gaatgtgtgt cagttagggt gtggaaagtc cccaggctcc ccagcaggca gaagtatgca
     3661 aagcatgcat ctcaattagt cagcaaccag gtgtggaaag tccccaggct ccccagcagg
     3721 cagaagtatg caaagcatgc atctcaatta gtcagcaacc atagtcccgc ccctaactcc
     3781 gcccatcccg cccctaactc cgcccagttc cgcccattct ccgccccatg gctgactaat
     3841 tttttttatt tatgcagagg ccgaggccgc ctcggcctct gagctattcc agaagtagtg
     3901 aggaggcttt tttggaggcc taggcttttg caaagatcga tcaagagaca ggatgaggat
     3961 cgtttcgcat gattgaacaa gatggattgc acgcaggttc tccggccgct tgggtggaga
     4021 ggctattcgg ctatgactgg gcacaacaga caatcggctg ctctgatgcc gccgtgttcc
     4081 ggctgtcagc gcaggggcgc ccggttcttt ttgtcaagac cgacctgtcc ggtgccctga
     4141 atgaactgca agacgaggca gcgcggctat cgtggctggc cacgacgggc gttccttgcg
     4201 cagctgtgct cgacgttgtc actgaagcgg gaagggactg gctgctattg ggcgaagtgc
     4261 cggggcagga tctcctgtca tctcaccttg ctcctgccga gaaagtatcc atcatggctg
     4321 atgcaatgcg gcggctgcat acgcttgatc cggctacctg cccattcgac caccaagcga
     4381 aacatcgcat cgagcgagca cgtactcgga tggaagccgg tcttgtcgat caggatgatc
     4441 tggacgaaga gcatcagggg ctcgcgccag ccgaactgtt cgccaggctc aaggcgagca
     4501 tgcccgacgg cgaggatctc gtcgtgaccc atggcgatgc ctgcttgccg aatatcatgg
     4561 tggaaaatgg ccgcttttct ggattcatcg actgtggccg gctgggtgtg gcggaccgct
     4621 atcaggacat agcgttggct acccgtgata ttgctgaaga gcttggcggc gaatgggctg
     4681 accgcttcct cgtgctttac ggtatcgccg ctcccgattc gcagcgcatc gccttctatc
     4741 gccttcttga cgagttcttc tgagcgggac tctggggttc gaaatgaccg accaagcgac
     4801 gcccaacctg ccatcacgag atttcgattc caccgccgcc ttctatgaaa ggttgggctt
     4861 cggaatcgtt ttccgggacg ccggctggat gatcctccag cgcggggatc tcatgctgga
     4921 gttcttcgcc caccctaggg ggaggctaac tgaaacacgg aaggagacaa taccggaagg
     4981 aacccgcgct atgacggcaa taaaaagaca gaataaaacg cacggtgttg ggtcgtttgt
     5041 tcataaacgc ggggttcggt cccagggctg gcactctgtc gataccccac cgagacccca
     5101 ttggggccaa tacgcccgcg tttcttcctt ttccccaccc caccccccaa gttcgggtga
     5161 aggcccaggg ctcgcagcca acgtcggggc ggcaggccct gccatagcct caggttactc
     5221 atatatactt tagattgatt taaaacttca tttttaattt aaaaggatct aggtgaagat
     5281 cctttttgat aatctcatga ccaaaatccc ttaacgtgag ttttcgttcc actgagcgtc
     5341 agaccccgta gaaaagatca aaggatcttc ttgagatcct ttttttctgc gcgtaatctg
     5401 ctgcttgcaa acaaaaaaac caccgctacc agcggtggtt tgtttgccgg atcaagagct
     5461 accaactctt tttccgaagg taactggctt cagcagagcg cagataccaa atactgtcct
     5521 tctagtgtag ccgtagttag gccaccactt caagaactct gtagcaccgc ctacatacct
     5581 cgctctgcta atcctgttac cagtggctgc tgccagtggc gataagtcgt gtcttaccgg
     5641 gttggactca agacgatagt taccggataa ggcgcagcgg tcgggctgaa cggggggttc
     5701 gtgcacacag cccagcttgg agcgaacgac ctacaccgaa ctgagatacc tacagcgtga
     5761 gctatgagaa agcgccacgc ttcccgaagg gagaaaggcg gacaggtatc cggtaagcgg
     5821 cagggtcgga acaggagagc gcacgaggga gcttccaggg ggaaacgcct ggtatcttta
     5881 tagtcctgtc gggtttcgcc acctctgact tgagcgtcga tttttgtgat gctcgtcagg
     5941 ggggcggagc ctatggaaaa acgccagcaa cgcggccttt ttacggttcc tggccttttg
     6001 ctggcctttt gctcacatgt tctttcctgc gttatcccct gattctgtgg ataaccgtat
     6061 taccgccatg cat
//
